Addgene plasmid #229965: psBIG2abcde
Purpose: (Empty Backbone) bigMamAct is evolution of biGBac for mammalian cells. psBIG plasmids are recipient of multi-assembly step by Gibson cloning
Depositing lab: Martin Pelosse. Depositing organization: European Molecular Biology Laboratory (EMBL), Grenoble. Publication: biGMamAct: efficient CRISPR/Cas9-mediated docking of large functional DNA cargoes at the ACTB locus. Pelosse M, Marcia M. Synthetic Biology 2025.02.13 10.1093/synbio/ysaf003.
Backbone
  Vector backbone: pBIG
  Vector type: Mammalian Expression, CRISPR
Growth in bacteria
  Bacterial resistance: Chloramphenicol and Gentamicin, 25 & 10 μg/mL
  Growth temperature: 37°C
  Growth strain: DH5alpha
  Copy number: High Copy
Gene/Insert
  Gene/Insert name: None
Terms and licenses: Academic/Nonprofit Terms; Industry Terms: Not Available to Industry
Depositor comments: Please visit https://doi.org/10.1101/2024.04.18.590029 for bioRxiv preprint.
How to cite: psBIG2abcde was a gift from Martin Pelosse (Addgene plasmid # 229965 ; http://n2t.net/addgene:229965 ; RRID:Addgene_229965)
