[The description below was written by a language model from this plasmid's Addgene catalogue record and pLannotate feature annotations shown in this document.]
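Description:
psBIG2abcde is an empty recipient backbone from the biGMamAct toolkit, which the record describes as an evolution of the biGBac multigene assembly system adapted for mammalian cells. It is built on a pBIG backbone and catalogued as a mammalian expression and CRISPR vector. It carries no insert. Its role is to receive DNA in the multi-assembly step by Gibson cloning. The associated publication concerns CRISPR/Cas9-mediated docking of large functional DNA cargoes at the ACTB locus, so the assembled products are presumably intended as cargo for that approach. The record does not spell out how the "2abcde" designation maps onto assembly positions, and it lists no dedicated Gibson acceptor site.

The sequenced plasmid is about 4.1 kb and is made up almost entirely of bacterial maintenance elements. A high-copy ColE1/pUC-type origin drives replication in standard E. coli strains. A short R6K γ origin fragment and a pBR322 bom fragment are also annotated and appear to be remnants. Selection is dual: a cat promoter drives chloramphenicol acetyltransferase, and a gentamicin acetyltransferase gene lies downstream of a class 1 integron Pc promoter.

The gentamicin cassette and a single loxP site lie between the Tn7R and Tn7L ends. This mini-Tn7 arrangement is inherited from the baculovirus-oriented pBIG parent, where it allows transposition into a bacmid, and the loxP site offers a target for Cre-mediated recombination. No mammalian promoter, reporter, polyadenylation signal, guide RNA scaffold or Cas9 sequence is annotated, so any such elements would have to come from the cassettes assembled into the backbone.
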