Features (pLannotate 1.2.2; 12 found; start..end, strand, type, name):
     91..182     -  mobile_element IS1 (fragment): prokaryotic transposable element IS1
    303..405     +  promoter       cat promoter: promoter of the E. coli cat gene encoding chloramphenicol acetyltransferase
    406..1065    +  CDS            CmR: chloramphenicol acetyltransferase; cat; confers resistance to chloramphenicol
   1426..2014    +  rep_origin     ori: high-copy-number ColE1/pMB1/pBR322/pUC origin of replication
   2200..2251    -  misc_feature   bom (fragment): basis of mobility region from pBR322
   2319..2543    -  mobile_element Tn7R: mini-Tn7 element (right end of the Tn7 transposon) Tn7
   2610..3143    -  CDS            GmR: gentamycin acetyltransferase; aacC1; confers resistance to gentamycin
   3332..3360    -  promoter       Pc promoter: intI1 (promoter lies within the coding sequence); class 1 integron promoter
   3338..3700    -  CDS            YPR2_ECOLX (fragment): Protein predicted: Swiss-Prot protein existence level 4. From Escherichia coli.
   3700..3727    -  rep_origin     R6K γ ori (fragment): γ replication origin from E. coli plasmid R6K; requires the R6K initiator protein pi for replication
   3756..3789    +  protein_bind   loxP: Cre-mediated recombination occurs in the 8-bp core sequence (GCATACAT). Cre recombinase
   3867..4032    -  mobile_element Tn7L: mini-Tn7 element (left end of the Tn7 transposon) Tn7
>Addgene plasmid #229965 | psBIG2abcde | addgene full sequence | sequence record 461268 | Addgene NGS Result
TTCTCTGTCACAGAATGAAAATTTTTCTGTCATCTCTTCGTTATTAATGTTTGTAATTGACTGAATATCA
ACGCTTATTTGCAGCCTGAACTGAACAGGAGGGACAGCTGATAGAAACAGAAGCCACTGGAGCACCTCAA
AAACACCATCATACACTAAATCAGTAAGTTGGCAGCATCACCCGACGCACTTTGCGCCGAATAAATACCT
GTGACGGAAGATCACTTCGCAGAATAAATAAATCCTGGTGTCCCTGTTGATACCGGGAAGCCCTGGGCCA
ACTTTTGGCGAAAATGAGACGTTGATCGGCACGTAAGAGGTTCCAACTTTCACCATAATGAAATAAGATC
ACTACCGGGCGTATTTTTTGAGTTATCGAGATTTTCAGGAGCTAAGGAAGCTAAAATGGAGAAAAAAATC
ACTGGATATACCACCGTTGATATATCCCAATGGCATCGTAAAGAACATTTTGAGGCATTTCAGTCAGTTG
CTCAATGTACCTATAACCAGACCGTTCAGCTGGATATTACGGCCTTTTTAAAGACCGTAAAGAAAAATAA
GCACAAGTTTTATCCGGCCTTTATTCACATTCTTGCCCGCCTGATGAATGCTCATCCGGAATTCCGTATG
GCAATGAAAGACGGTGAGCTGGTGATATGGGATAGTGTTCACCCTTGTTACACCGTTTTCCATGAGCAAA
CTGAAACGTTTTCATCGCTCTGGAGTGAATACCACGACGATTTCCGGCAGTTTCTACACATATATTCGCA
AGATGTGGCGTGTTACGGTGAAAACCTGGCCTATTTCCCTAAAGGGTTTATTGAGAATATGTTTTTCGTC
TCAGCCAATCCCTGGGTGAGTTTCACCAGTTTTGATTTAAACGTGGCCAATATGGACAACTTCTTCGCCC
CCGTTTTCACCATGGGCAAATATTATACGCAAGGCGACAAGGTGCTGATGCCGCTGGCGATTCAGGTTCA
TCATGCCGTTTGTGATGGCTTCCATGTCGGCAGAATGCTTAATGAATTACAACAGTACTGCGATGAGTGG
CAGGGCGGGGCGTAATTTTTTTAAGGCAGTTATTGGTGCCCTTAAACGCCTGGTTGCTACGCCTGAATAA
GTGATAATAAGCGGATGAATGGCAGAAATTCGAAAGCAAATTCGACCCGGTCGTCGGTTCAGGGCAGGGT
CGTTAAATAGCCGCTTATGTCTATTGCTGGTTTACCGGTTTATTGACTACCGGAAGCAGTGTGACCGTGT
GCTTCTCAAATGCCTGAGGCCAGTTTGCTCAGGCTCTCCCCGTGGAGGTAATAATTGACGATATGATCAT
TTATTCTGCCTCCCAGAGCCTGATGGCGAATGGGACGCGCCCGAGTTTTCGTTCCACTGAGCGTCAGACC
CCGTAGAAAAGATCAAAGGATCTTCTTGAGATCCTTTTTTTCTGCGCGTAATCTGCTGCTTGCAAACAAA
AAAACCACCGCTACCAGCGGTGGTTTGTTTGCCGGATCAAGAGCTACCAACTCTTTTTCCGAAGGTAACT
GGCTTCAGCAGAGCGCAGATACCAAATACTATTCTTCTAGTGTAGCCGTAGTTAGGCCACCACTTCAAGA
ACTCTGTAGCACCGCCTACATACCTCGCTCTGCTAATCCTGTTACCAGTGGCTGCTGCCAGTGGCGATAA
GTCGTGTCTTACCGGGTTGGACTCAAGACGATAGTTACCGGATAAGGCGCAGCGGTCGGGCTGAACGGGG
GGTTCGTGCACACAGCCCAGCTTGGAGCGAACGACCTACACCGAACTGAGATACCTACAGCGTGAGCTAT
GAGAAAGCGCCACGCTTCCCGAAGGGAGAAAGGCGGACAGGTATCCGGTAAGCGGCAGGGTCGGAACAGG
AGAGCGCACGAGGGAGCTTCCAGGGGGAAACGCCTGGTATCTTTATAGTCCTGTCGGGTTTCGCCACCTC
TGACTTGAGCGTCGATTTTTGTGATGCTCGTCAGGGGGGCGGAGCCTATGGAAAAACGCCAGCAACGCGG
CCTTTTTACGGTTCCTGGCCTTTTGCTGGCCTTTTGCTCACATGTTCTTTCCTGCGTTATCCCCTGATTC
TGTGGATAACCGTATTACCGCCTTTGAGTGAGCTGATACCGCTCGCCGCAGCCGAACGACCGAGCGCAGC
GAGTCAGTGAGCGAGGAAGCGGAAGAGCGCCTGATGCGGTATTTTCTCCTTACGCATCTGTGCGGTATTT
CACACCGCATAGACCAGCCGCGTAACCTGGCAAAATCGGTTACGGTTGAGTAATAAATGGATGCCCTGCG
TAAGCGGGTGTGGGCGGACAATAAAGTCTTAAACTGAACAAAATAGATCTAAACTATGACAATAAAGTCT
TAAACTAGACAGAATAGTTGTAAACTGAAATCAGTCCAGTTATGCTGTGAAAAAGCATACTGGACTTTTG
TTATGGCTAAAGCAAACTCTTCATTTTCTGAAGTGCAAATTGCCCGTCGTATTAAAGAGGGGCGTGGCCA
AGGGCATGGTAAAGACTATATTCGCGGCGTTGTGACAATTTACCGAACAACTCCGCGGCCGGGAAGCCGA
TCTCGGCTTGAACGAATTGTTAGGTGGCGGTACTTGGGTCGATATCAAAGTGCATCACTTCTTCCCGTAT
GCCCAACTTTGTATAGAGAGCCACTGCGGGATCGTCACCGTAATCTGCTTGCACGTAGATCACATAAGCA
CCAAGCGCGTTGGCCTCATGCTTGAGGAGATTGATGAGCGCGGTGGCAATGCCCTGCCTCCGGTGCTCGC
CGGAGACTGCGAGATCATAGATATAGATCTCACTACGCGGCTGCTCAAACTTGGGCAGAACGTAAGCCGC
GAGAGCGCCAACAACCGCTTCTTGGTCGAAGGCAGCAAGCGCGATGAATGTCTTACTACGGAGCAAGTTC
CCGAGGTAATCGGAGTCCGGCTGATGTTGGGAGTAGGTGGCTACGTCTCCGAACTCACGACCGAAAAGAT
CAAGAGCAGCCCGCATGGATTTGACTTGGTCAGGGCCGAGCCTACATGTGCGAATGATGCCCATACTTGA
GCCACCTAACTTTGTTTTAGGGCGACTGCCCTGCTGCGTAACATCGTTGCTGCTGCGTAACATCGTTGCT
GCTCCATAACATCAAACATCGACCCACGGCGTAACGCGCTTGCTGCTTGGATGCCCGAGGCATAGACTGT
ACAAAAAAACAGTCATAACAAGCCATGAAAACCGCCACTGCGCCGTTACCACCGCTGCGTTCGGTCAAGG
TTCTGGACCAGTTGCGTGAGCGCATACGCTACTTGCATTACAGTTTACGAACCGAACAGGCTTATGTCAA
CTGGGTTTGTGCCTTCATCCGTTTCCACGGTGTGCGTCACCCGGCAACCTTGGGCAGCAGCGAAGTCGAG
GCATTTCTGTCCTGGCTGGCGAACGAGCGCAAGGTTTCGGTCTCCACGCATCGTCAGGCATTGGCGGCCT
TGCTGTTCTTCTACGGCAAGGTGCTGTGCACGGATCTGCCCTTGCTTCAGGAGATCGGTAGACCTCGGCC
GTCGCGGCGCTTGCCGGTGGTGCTGACCCCGGATGAAGTGGTTCGCATCCTCGGTTTTCTGGAAGGCGAG
CATCGTTTGTTCGCCCAGGACTCTAGCTATAGTTCTAGTGGTTGGCTACAGCTTTGTTTGTACTATCAAC
AGGTTGAACTGCTGATCAACAGATCCTCTACGCGGCCGCGGTACCATAACTTCGTATAGCATACATTATA
CGAAGTTATCTGGCCTAGGTTAATTAAACGCTCTATGGTCTAAAGTTTAAACACTGACATTGACTTGGTT
TCAATCAGGAGATCCGAACCAGATAAGTGAAATCTAGTTCCAAACTATTTTGTCATTTTTAATTTTCGTA
TTAGCTTACGACGCTACACCCAGTTCCCATCTATTTTGTCACTCTTCCCTAAATAATCCTTAAAAACTCC
ATTTCCACCCCTCCCAGTTCCCAACTATTTTGTCCGCCCACAGCGGGGCATTTTTCTTCCTGTTATGTTT
TTAATCAAACATCCTGCCAACTCCATGTGACAAACCGTCATCTTCGGCTACTTT
